>Addgene plasmid #34688 | wt HA-dynamin 1 pUHD10-3 | addgene partial sequence | sequence record 42911 | LNCX 5'-AGCTCGTTTAGTGAACCGTCAGATC-3'
GTTTTGACCTCCATAGAAGACACCGGGACCGNATCCAGCCTCCGCGGCCCCGAATTCGAGCTCGGTACCC
GGGGATCCTCTAGCTAGTGGATCCAAGGAGCCGCCGCCATGGAGTATGATGTTCCTGATTATGCTCATAT
GGGCAACCGCGGCATGGAAGATCTCATCCCGCTGGTCAACCGGCTGCAAGACGCCTTCTCTGCCATCGGC
CAGAACGCGGACCTCGACCTGCCGCAGATCGCTGTGGTGGGCGGCCAGAGCGCCGGCAAGAGCTCGGTGC
TCGAGAATTTCGTAGGCAGGGACTTCTTGCCTCGAGGATCTGGCATTGTTACCCGACGTCCCCTGGTCTT
GCAGCTGGTCAATGCAACCACAGAATATGCCGAGTTCCTGCACTGCAAGGGAAAGAAATTCACCGACTTC
GAGGAGGTGCGCCTTGAGATCGAGGCCGAGACCGACAGGGTCACCGGCACCAACAAGGGCATCTCGCCGG
TGCCTATCAACCTCCGCGTCTACTCGCCGCACGTGCTGAACCTGACCCTGGTGGACCTGCCCGGAATGAC
CAAGGTCCCGGTGGGGGACCAACCTCCCGACATCGAGTTCCAGATCCGAGACATGCTTATGCAGTTTGTC
ACCAAGGAGAACTGCCTCATCCTGGCCGTGTCCCCCGCCAACTCTGACCTGGCCAATTCTGACGCCCTCA
AGGTCGCCAAGGAGGTGGACCCCCAGGGCCAGCGCACCATCGGGGTCATCACCAAGCTGGACCTGATGGA
CGAGGGCACAGATGCCCGTGAT
