[The description below was written by a language model from this plasmid's Addgene catalogue record.]
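Description:
wt HA-dynamin 1 pUHD10-3 is a mammalian expression plasmid carrying wild-type human dynamin 1 in the pUHD10-3 backbone. It is propagated in E. coli as a high-copy plasmid under ampicillin selection. The record lists no mammalian selection marker and includes no feature table, so the origin of replication, polyadenylation signal and other backbone elements are not documented here. The promoter is likewise not stated. However, pUHD10-3 is generally known as the response vector of the tetracycline-regulated (Tet-Off) system. In that system the insert sits downstream of a minimal CMV promoter fused to tet operator repeats, so transcription depends on a co-expressed tetracycline-controlled transactivator and is shut off by tetracycline.

The insert encodes dynamin 1, the large GTPase that drives scission of clathrin-coated vesicles from the plasma membrane. It carries an N-terminal HA epitope tag, noted in the record as a variant form of the tag, which allows the exogenous protein to be detected by immunoblotting or immunofluorescence and distinguished from endogenous dynamin. The catalogue's gene link points to DNM1L (the dynamin-related protein DRP1/DLP1), which does not match the insert name. The plasmid name and the associated study on dynamin and endocytosis indicate that classical dynamin 1 is intended, so this annotation should be treated with caution.

The associated work examined pinocytosis in cells overexpressing a temperature-sensitive dynamin mutant. In that context, this wild-type construct most plausibly serves as the matched control for regulated overexpression in studies of clathrin-dependent and clathrin-independent endocytosis.
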