Addgene plasmid #34688: wt HA-dynamin 1 pUHD10-3
Depositing lab: Sandra Schmid. Depositing organization: Scripps California (The Scripps Research Institute). Publication: Clathrin-independent pinocytosis is induced in cells overexpressing a temperature-sensitive mutant of dynamin. Damke H, Baba T, van der Bliek AM, Schmid SL. J Cell Biol. 1995 Oct;131(1):69-80. 10.1083/jcb.131.1.69 PubMed 7559787.
Backbone
  Vector backbone: pUHD10-3
  Vector type: Mammalian Expression
Growth in bacteria
  Bacterial resistance: Ampicillin, 100 μg/mL
  Growth temperature: 37°C
  Growth strain: DH5alpha
  Copy number: High Copy
Gene/Insert
  Gene/Insert name: dynamin 1
  Species: H. sapiens (human)
  Entrez Gene: DNM1L (a.k.a. DLP1, DRP1, DVLP, DYMPLE, EMPF, EMPF1, HDYNIV, OPA5)
  Tag / fusion protein: HA (variant) (N terminal on insert)
Terms and licenses: Academic/Nonprofit Terms; Industry Terms: Not Available to Industry
How to cite: wt HA-dynamin 1 pUHD10-3 was a gift from Sandra Schmid (Addgene plasmid # 34688 ; http://n2t.net/addgene:34688 ; RRID:Addgene_34688)
